>Addgene plasmid #202278 | pBC117 | addgene full sequence | sequence record 418914 | Addgene NGS Result
TTAATTAAAGCGGATAACAATTTCACACAGGAGGCCGCCTAGGCCGCGGCCGCGCGAATTTGCCGAATTC
GGATCCGGAGGGAGTGTGGGCGGACAATAAAGTCTTAAACTGAACAAAATAGATCTAAACTATGACAATA
AAGTCTTAAACTAGACAGAATAGTTGTAAACTGAAATCAGTCCAGTTATGCTGTGAAAAAGCATACTGGA
CTTTTGTTATGGCTAAAGCAAACTCTTCATTTTCTGAAGTGCAAATTGCCCGTCGTATTAAAGAGGGGCG
TGGCGCTGCAAGAATTCAAGCTTGGAGGACTCCTGTTGATAGATCCAGTAATGACCTCAGAACTCCATCT
GGATTTGTTCAGAACGCTCGGTTGCCGCCGGGCGTTTTTTATTGGTGAGAATCCAAGCTAGACTGCGATG
AGTGGCAGGGCGGGGCGTAATTTCTTAAGGCAGTTATTGGTGCCCTTAAACGCCTGGGGTAATGACTCTC
TAGCTTGAGGCATCAAATAAAACGAAAGGCTCAGTCGAAAGACTGGGCCTTTCGTTTTATCTGTTGTTTG
TCGGTGAACGCTCTCCTGAGTAGGACAAATCCGCCCGCCGCTGCAAGAATTCAAGCTTGGAGGAAGTTCC
TATACTTTCTAGAGAATAGGAACTTCGGAATAGGAACTTCAATGAAGAATTCTCATGTTTGACAGCTTAT
CATCGATAAGCTTTAATGCGGTAGTTTATCACAGTTAAATTGCTAACGCAGTCAGGCACCGTGTATGAAA
TCTAACAATGCGCTCATCGTCATCCTCGGCACCGTCACCCTGGATGCTGTAGGCATAGGCTTGGTTATGC
CGGTACTGCCGGGCCTCTTGCGGGATATCGTCCATTCCGACAGCATCGCCAGTCACTATGGCGTGCTGCT
AGCGCTATATGCGTTGATGCAATTTCTATGCGCACCCGTTCTCGGAGCACTGTCCGACCGCTTTGGCCGC
CGCCCAGTCCTGCTCGCTTCGCTACTTGGAGCCACTATCGACTACGCGATCATGGCGACCACACCCGTCC
TGTGGATCCTCTACGCCGGACGCATCGTGGCCGGCATCACCGGCGCCACAGGTGCGGTTGCTGGCGCCTA
TATCGCCGACATCACCGATGGGGAAGATCGGGCTCGCCACTTCGGGCTCATGAGCGCTTGTTTCGGCGTG
GGTATGGTGGCAGGCCCCGTGGCCGGGGGACTGTTGGGCGCCATCTCCTTGCATGCACCATTCCTTGCGG
CGGCGGTGCTCAACGGCCTCAACCTACTACTGGGCTGCTTCCTAATGCAGGAGTCGCATAAGGGAGAGCG
TCGACCGATGCCCTTGAGAGCCTTCAACCCAGTCAGCTCCTTCCGGTGGGCGCGGGGCATGACTATCGTC
GCCGCACTTATGACTGTTTTCTTTATCATGCAACTCGTAGGACAGGTGCCGGCAGCGCTCTGGGTCATTT
TCGGCGAGGACCGCTTTCGCTGGAGCGCGACGATGATCGGCCTGTCGCTTGCGGTATTCGGAATCTTGCA
CGCCCTCGCTCAAGCCTTCGTCACTGGTCCCGCCACCAAACGTTTCGGCGAGAAGCAGGCCATTATCGCC
GGCATGGCGGCCGACGCGCTGGGCTACGTCTTGCTGGCGTTCGCGACGCGAGGCTGGATGGCCTTCCCCA
TTATGATTCTTCTCGCTTCCGGCGGCATCGGGATGCCCGCGTTGCAGGCCATGCTGTCCAGGCAGGTAGA
TGACGACCATCAGGGACAGCTTCAAGGATCGCTCGCGGCTCTTACCAGCCTAACTTCGATCATTGGACCG
CTGATCGTCACGGCGATTTATGCCGCCTCGGCGAGCACATGGAACGGGTTGGCATGGATTGTAGGCGCCG
CCCTATACCTTGTCTGCCTCCCCGCGTTGCGTCGCGGTGCATGGAGCCGGGCCACCTCGACCTGAATGGA
AGCCGGCGGCACCTCGCTAACGGATTCACCACTCCAAGAATTGGAGCCAATCAATTCTTGCGGAGAACTG
GCTTGAAGTTCCTATACTTTCTAGAGAATAGGAACTTCGGAATAGGTACTTCCGCTACTAGAATTCGAGC
GGGGAATTCTTGACAATTAATCATCGGCTCGTATAATGTGTGGAATTGTGAGCGGATAACAATTTTCACA
CAGGAAACAGCTAAATGCGTAAAGGAGAAGAACTTTTCACTGGAGTTGTCCCAATTCTTGTTGAATTAGA
TGGTGATGTTAATGGGCACAAATTTTCTGTCAGTGGAGAGGGTGAAGGTGATGCAACATACGGAAAACTT
ACCCTTAAATTTATTTGCACTACTGGAAAACTACCTGTTCCATGGCCAACACTTGTCACTACTTTCGGTT
ATGGTGTTCAATGCTTTGCGAGATACCCAGATCATATGAAACAGCATGACTTTTTCAAGAGTGTCATGCC
CGAAGGTTATGTACAGGAAAGAACTATATTTTTCAAAGATGACGGGAACTACAAGACACGTGCTGAAGTC
AAGTTTGAAGGTGATACCCTTGTTAATAGAATCGAGTTAAAAGGTATTGATTTTAAAGAAGATGGAAACA
TTCTTGGACACAAATTGGAATACAACTATAACTCACACAATGTATACATCATGGCAGACAAACAAAAGAA
TGGAATCAAAGTTAACTTCAAAATTAGACACAACATTGAAGATGGAAGCGTTCAACTAGCAGACCATTAT
CAACAAAATACTCCAATTGGCGATGGCCCTGTCCTTTTACCAGACAACCATTACCTGTCCACACAATCTG
CCCTTTCGAAAGATCCCAACGAAAAGAGAGACCACATGGTCCTTCTTGAGTTTGTAACAGCTGCTGGGAT
TACACATGGCATGGATGAACTATACAAATGAGCTTAATTAGCTGAGCTTGGACTCCTGTTGATAGATCCA
GTAATGACCTCAGAACTCCATCTGGATTTGTTCAGAACGCTCGGTTGCCGCCGGGCGTTTTTTATTGGTG
AGAATCTCCCGCTTTACGAATTCCCATGGGGAGCATGCGGAGTTACGTCATCCCCACCTTCCGCTGCGTT
CTTCATCGATGCCCGCTTAGTGATATGCTTAAAACTCCAAGCACAGCCTTCTCCCCATGCGAAACGCTTG
ACGTCAGCCGACGGTTGTAGGATGATGACTAGACAGTTCGGCCTCCTGCTGGCGATCATTATGTACGAAT
CTCCTACTATGGTCTTCAACCGTGTCATTAATGATGACTAGACAGTTCGGCCTCCTGCTGGCGATCATTG
GGGATGCTGGTTGTCATTGCCCCTCCTTCCTCTAAGTGATAAGGTTACTTCCTCTAAATGACCAAGCAGG
GTATCTAATCCTGTTAACGCTCGCTCAGAGAATTCGCATGCGGAGTCGAGGGAGAACCAGATAAGTGAAA
TCTAGTTCCAAACTATTTTGTCATTTTTAATTTTCGTATTAGCTTACGACGCTACACCCAGTTCCCATCT
ATTTTGTCACTCTTCCCTAAATAATCCTTAAAAACTCCATTTCCACCCCTCCCAGTTCCCAACTATTTTG
TCCGCCCACACGCTGAGCGAATTCCACGCTTGTGGAATTCCTCGAGGGAGTTCACATATACCTGCCGTTC
ACTATTATTTAGTGAAATGAGATATTATGATATTTTCTGAATTGTGATTAAAAAGGCAACTTTATGCCCA
TGCAACAGAAACTATAAAAAATACAGAGAATGAAAAGAAACAGATAGATTTTTTAGTTCTTTAGGCCCGT
AGTCTGCAAATCCTTTTATGATTTTCTATCAAACAAAAGAGGAAAATAGACCAGTTGCAATCCAAACGAG
AGTCTAATAGAATGAGGTCGAAAAGTAAATCGCGCGGGTTTGTTACTGATAAAGCAGGCAAGACCTAAAA
TGTGTAAAGGGCAAAGTGTATACTTTGGCGTCACCCCTTACATATTTTAGGTCTTTTTTTATTGTGCGTA
ACTAACTTGCCATCTTCAAACAGGAGGGCTGGAAGAAGCAGACCGCTAACACAGTACATAAAAAAGGAGA
CATGAACGATGAACATCAAAAAGTTTGCAAAACAAGCAACAGTATTAACCTTTACTACCGCACTGCTGGC
AGGAGGCGCAACTCAAGCGTTTGCGAAAGAAACGAACCAAAAGCCATATAAGGAAACATACGGCATTTCC
CATATTACACGCCATGATATGCTGCAAATCCCTGAACAGCAAAAAAATGAAAAATATCAAGTTCCTGAAT
TCGATTCGTCCACAATTAAAAATATCTCTTCTGCAAAAGGCCTGGACGTTTGGGACAGCTGGCCATTACA
AAACGCTGACGGCACTGTCGCAAACTATCACGGCTACCACATCGTCTTTGCATTAGCCGGAGATCCTAAA
AATGCGGATGACACATCGATTTACATGTTCTATCAAAAAGTCGGCGAAACTTCTATTGACAGCTGGAAAA
ACGCTGGCCGCGTCTTTAAAGACAGCGACAAATTCGATGCAAATGATTCTATCCTAAAAGACCAAACACA
AGAATGGTCAGGTTCAGCCACATTTACATCTGACGGAAAAATCCGTTTATTCTACACTGATTTCTCCGGT
AAACATTACGGCAAACAAACACTGACAACTGCACAAGTTAACGTATCAGCATCAGACAGCTCTTTGAACA
TCAACGGTGTAGAGGATTATAAATCAATCTTTGACGGTGACGGAAAAACGTATCAAAATGTACAGCAGTT
CATCGATGAAGGCAACTACAGCTCAGGCGACAACCATACGCTGAGAGATCCTCACTACGTAGAAGATAAA
GGCCACAAATACTTAGTATTTGAAGCAAACACTGGAACTGAAGATGGCTACCAAGGCGAAGAATCTTTAT
TTAACAAAGCATACTATGGCAAAAGCACATCATTCTTCCGTCAAGAAAGTCAAAAACTTCTGCAAAGCGA
TAAAAAACGCACGGCTGAGTTAGCAAACGGCGCTCTCGGTATGATTGAGCTAAACGATGATTACACACTG
AAAAAAGTGATGAAACCGCTGATTGCATCTAACACAGTAACAGATGAAATTGAACGCGCGAACGTCTTTA
AAATGAACGGCAAATGGTACCTGTTCACTGACTCCCGCGGATCAAAAATGACGATTGACGGCATTACGTC
TAACGATATTTACATGCTTGGTTATGTTTCTAATTCTTTAACTGGCCCATACAAGCCGCTGAACAAAACT
GGCCTTGTGTTAAAAATGGATCTTGATCCTAACGATGTAACCTTTACTTACTCACACTTCGCTGTACCTC
AAGCGAAAGGAAACAATGTCGTGATTACAAGCTATATGACAAACAGAGGATTCTACGCAGACAAACAATC
AACGTTTGCGCCAAGCTTCCTGCTGAACATCAAAGGCAAGAAAACATCTGTTGTCAAAGACAGCATCCTT
GAACAAGGACAATTAACAGTTAACAAATAAATTCGCTGAGCGAGGATGCACATGTGACCGAGGGAAGCTT
GCGGCCGCGTCGTGACTGGGAAAACCCTGGCGACTAGTCTTGGACTCCTGTTGATAGATCCAGTAATGAC
CTCAGAACTCCATCTGGATTTGTTCAGAACGCTCGGTTGCCGCCGGGCGTTTTTTATTGGTGAGAATCCA
GGGGTCCCCAATAATTACGATTTAAATTTGTGTCTCAAAATCTCTGATGTTACATTGCACAAGATAAAAA
TATATCATCATGAACAATAAAACTGTCTGCTTACATAAACAGTAATACAAGGGGTGTTATGAGCCATATT
CAGCGTGAAACGAGCTGTAGCCGTCCGCGTCTGAACAGCAACATGGATGCGGATCTGTATGGCTATAAAT
GGGCGCGTGATAACGTGGGTCAGAGCGGCGCGACCATTTATCGTCTGTATGGCAAACCGGATGCGCCGGA
ACTGTTTCTGAAACATGGCAAAGGCAGCGTGGCGAACGATGTGACCGATGAAATGGTGCGTCTGAACTGG
CTGACCGAATTTATGCCGCTGCCGACCATTAAACATTTTATTCGCACCCCGGATGATGCGTGGCTGCTGA
CCACCGCGATTCCGGGCAAAACCGCGTTTCAGGTGCTGGAAGAATATCCGGATAGCGGCGAAAACATTGT
GGATGCGCTGGCCGTGTTTCTGCGTCGTCTGCATAGCATTCCGGTGTGCAACTGCCCGTTTAACAGCGAT
CGTGTGTTTCGTCTGGCCCAGGCGCAGAGCCGTATGAACAACGGCCTGGTGGATGCGAGCGATTTTGATG
ATGAACGTAACGGCTGGCCGGTGGAACAGGTGTGGAAAGAAATGCATAAACTGCTGCCGTTTAGCCCGGA
TAGCGTGGTGACCCACGGCGATTTTAGCCTGGATAACCTGATTTTCGATGAAGGCAAACTGATTGGCTGC
ATTGATGTGGGCCGTGTGGGCATTGCGGATCGTTATCAGGATCTGGCCATTCTGTGGAACTGCCTGGGCG
AATTTAGCCCGAGCCTGCAAAAACGTCTGTTTCAGAAATATGGCATTGATAATCCGGATATGAACAAACT
GCAATTTCATCTGATGCTGGATGAATTTTTCTAATAATTAATTGGACCGCGGTCCGCGCGTTGTCCTTTT
CCGCTGCATAACCCTGCTTCGGGGTCATTATAGCGATTTTTTCGGTATATCCATCCTTTTTCGCACGATA
TACAGGATTTTGCCAAAGGGTTCGTGTAGACTTTCCTTGGTGTATCCAACGGCGTCAGCCGGGCAGGATA
GGTGAAGTAGGCCCACCCGCGAGCGGGTGTTCCTTCTTCACTGTCCCTTATTCGCACCTGGCGGTGCTCA
ACGGGAATCCTGCTCTGCGAGGCTGGCCGTAGGCCGGCCGATCTGAAGATCAGCAGTTCAACCTGTTGAT
AGTACGTACTAAGCTCTCATGTTTCACGTACTAAGCTCTCATGTTTAACGTACTAAGCTCTCATGTTTAA
CGAACTAAACCCTCATGGCTAACGTACTAAGCTCTCATGGCTAACGTACTAAGCTCTCATGTTTCACGTA
CTAAGCTCTCATGTTTGAACAATAAAATTAATATAAATCAGCAACTTAAATAGCCTCTAAGGTTTTAAGT
TTTATAAGAAAAAAAAGAATATATAAGGCTTTTAAAGCCTTTAAGGTTTAACGGTTGTGGACAACAAGCC
AGGGATGTAACGCACTGAGAAGCCCTTAGAGCCTCTCAAAGCAATTTTGAGTGACACAGGAACACTTAAC
GGCTGACATGGGGCGCGCCCAGCTGTCTAGGGCGGCGGATTTGTCCTACTCAGGAGAGCGTTCACCGACA
AACAACAGATAAAACGAAAGGCCCAGTCTTTCGACTGAGCCTTTCGTTTTATTTGATGCCT
Features (pLannotate 1.2.2; 21 found; start..end, strand, type, name):
     85..284     -  mobile_element Tn7R (fragment): mini-Tn7 element (right end of the Tn7 transposon) Tn7
    308..402     +  terminator     lambda t0 terminator: transcription terminator from phage lambda
    412..441     +  CDS            CmR (fragment): chloramphenicol acetyltransferase confers resistance to chloramphenicol
    504..590     +  terminator     rrnB T1 terminator: Escherichia coli rrnB; transcription terminator T1 from the E. coli rrnB gene
    623..670     -  protein_bind   FRT: FLP-mediated recombination occurs in the 8-bp core sequence TCTAGAAA (Turan and Bode, 2011). FLP recombinase from the Saccharomyces cerevisiae 2μ plasmid
    689..717     +  promoter       tet promoter: E. coli promoter for tetracycline efflux protein gene
    765..1955    +  CDS            TcR: tetracycline efflux protein; tet; confers resistance to tetracycline
   2035..2068    -  protein_bind   FRT (minimal): supports FLP-mediated excision but not integration (Turan and Bode, 2011) FLP recombinase from the Saccharomyces cerevisiae 2μ plasmid
   2110..2138    +  promoter       tac promoter: strong E. coli promoter; hybrid between the trp and lac UV5 promoters
   2146..2162    +  protein_bind   lac operator: The lac repressor binds to the lac operator to inhibit transcription in E. coli. This inhibition can be relieved by adding lactose or isopropyl-β-D-thiogalactopyranoside (IPTG). lac repressor encoded by lacI
   2185..2898    +  CDS            hfriFP: hfriFP is a fluorescent protein published in 2013, derived from Herbaspirillum frisingense.
   2921..3015    +  terminator     lambda t0 terminator: transcription terminator from phage lambda
   3415..3580    -  mobile_element Tn7L: mini-Tn7 element (left end of the Tn7 transposon) Tn7
   3623..4068    +  promoter       sacB promoter: sacR; sacB promoter and control region
   4069..5490    +  CDS            SacB: secreted levansucrase that renders bacterial growth sensitive to sucrose; Bacillus subtilis sacB; negative selection marker
   5538..5562    +  CDS            lacZα (fragment): LacZα fragment of β-galactosidase; lacZ fragment
   5573..5667    +  terminator     lambda t0 terminator: transcription terminator from phage lambda
   5799..6611    +  CDS            aphA1: KKA1_ECOLX - Also known as nptI. Protein inferred from homology: Swiss-Prot protein existence level 3. Resistance to kanamycin and structurally-related aminoglycosides, including amikacin. From Escherichia coli.
   6781..6889    +  oriT           oriT: incP origin of transfer
   6900..7288    +  rep_origin     R6K γ ori: γ replication origin from E. coli plasmid R6K; requires the R6K initiator protein pi for replication
   7319..7405    -  terminator     rrnB T1 terminator: Escherichia coli rrnB; transcription terminator T1 from the E. coli rrnB gene
