[The description below was written by a language model from this plasmid's Addgene catalogue record and pLannotate feature annotations shown in this document.]
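Description:
pBC117 is a Level 2 mini-Tn7 delivery plasmid built on the pBCC096 backbone. It is designed to place a strain-specific synthetic DNA barcode (bc144) into a bacterial chromosome by Tn7 transposition, together with a tetracycline resistance marker and a green fluorescent marker. The 7.4 kb plasmid replicates from the R6K γ origin, which depends on the pi initiator protein. It is therefore maintained at low copy only in pir-positive hosts such as the diaminopimelic acid-auxotrophic E. coli strain BW29427, and behaves as a suicide vector in recipients lacking pi. The backbone also carries a kanamycin resistance gene (aphA1) for selection in E. coli and an incP oriT for conjugative mobilisation. A sacB cassette with its native promoter confers sucrose sensitivity and can serve to counter-select cells that retain the backbone.

The transposable segment lies between the Tn7R and Tn7L ends. It contains a tet promoter-driven tetracycline efflux gene flanked by FRT sites, an arrangement that allows the marker to be excised with FLP recombinase after integration. Next to it is a tac promoter with a lac operator driving a fluorescent protein reading frame. The automated annotation labels this frame hfriFP, whereas the catalogue describes it as GFP. Lambda t0 and rrnB T1 terminators insulate the cassettes. The barcode itself is not annotated in the feature table; it may sit in the unannotated stretch upstream of Tn7L, but the record does not give its position. No Tn7 transposase genes are annotated, so transposase is presumably supplied from another source. According to the associated publication title, such barcodes are used to track near-isogenic bacterial strains simultaneously within plant microbiota.
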