Addgene plasmid #202278: pBC117
Purpose: Level 2 for strain-specific barcode DNA tag with bc144 through Tn7 bacterial insertion, Tetracyline selectable marker and GFP fluorescent marker
Depositing lab: Paul Schulze-Lefert. Depositing organization: Max Planck Institute for Plant Breeding Research. Publication: Chromosomal barcodes for simultaneous tracking of near-isogenic bacterial strains in plant microbiota. Ordon J, Thouin J, Nakano RT, Ma KW, Zhang P, Huettel B, Garrido-Oter R, Schulze-Lefert P. Nat Microbiol. 2024 Apr;9(4):1117-1129. doi: 10.1038/s41564-024-01619-8. Epub 2024 Mar 19. PubMed 38503974.
Backbone
  Vector backbone: pBCC096
  Vector type: Bacterial Expression
  Selectable markers: Tetracyline
Growth in bacteria
  Bacterial resistance: Kan + DAP
  Growth temperature: 37°C
  Growth strain: E.coli BW29427
  Growth instructions: Requires media that contains DAP. A supplement
  Copy number: Low Copy
Gene/Insert
  Gene/Insert name: bc144
  Species: Synthetic
  Cloning method: Restriction Enzyme; 5′ cloning site unknown (unknown if destroyed)
Terms and licenses: Academic/Nonprofit Terms; Industry Terms: Not Available to Industry
Depositor comments: This plasmid can be transformed into E. coli BW29427 supplemented with 50 µg/mL of diaminopimelic acid (DAP) or any Pir1 strain. Please visit https://doi.org/10.1101/2023.04.20.537712 for bioRxiv preprint.
How to cite: pBC117 was a gift from Paul Schulze-Lefert (Addgene plasmid # 202278 ; http://n2t.net/addgene:202278 ; RRID:Addgene_202278)
